Addgene plasmid #161783: pMAL
Purpose: (Empty Backbone) Gateway destination vector with bidirectional CMV-PGK promoter for modest expression of gene of interest and GFP.
Depositing lab: John Dick & Peter van Galen. Depositing organization: University Health Network. Publication: Reduced lymphoid lineage priming promotes human hematopoietic stem cell expansion. van Galen P, Kreso A, Wienholds E, Laurenti E, Eppert K, Lechman ER, Mbong N, Hermans K, Dobson S, April C, Fan JB, Dick JE. Cell Stem Cell. 2014 Jan 2;14(1):94-106. doi: 10.1016/j.stem.2013.11.021. PubMed 24388174.
Backbone
  Vector backbone: MA1
  Backbone size (bp): 10000
  Modifications to backbone: Inserted loxP and Gateway acceptor sites to drive transgene expression from the bidirectional promoter.
  Vector type: Mammalian Expression, Lentiviral
  Promoter: Bidirectional minhCMV and hPGK
Growth in bacteria
  Bacterial resistance: Chloramphenicol and Ampicillin, 25 & 100 μg/mL
  Growth temperature: 37°C
  Growth strain: ccdB Survival
  Copy number: Low Copy
Terms and licenses: Academic/Nonprofit Terms; Industry Terms: Not Available to Industry
How to cite: pMAL was a gift from John Dick & Peter van Galen (Addgene plasmid # 161783 ; http://n2t.net/addgene:161783 ; RRID:Addgene_161783)
