[The description below was written by a language model from this plasmid's Addgene catalogue record and pLannotate feature annotations shown in this document.]
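Description:
pMAL is an empty lentiviral Gateway destination vector of about 10.1 kb, built on the MA1 backbone and intended for modest co-expression of a gene of interest and a GFP marker in mammalian cells. It is propagated in E. coli through a ColE1/pUC-type origin, although the catalogue lists it as low copy. Selection uses ampicillin (backbone AmpR) together with chloramphenicol (CmR within the Gateway cassette). Because the cassette also carries the ccdB toxin gene, the unrecombined plasmid must be maintained in a ccdB-tolerant strain. The backbone also contains an f1 origin, an SV40 origin and leftover pBluescript-derived lac, T3 and T7 elements.

The viral portion has a third-generation, self-inactivating layout. A CMV enhancer/promoter drives a truncated HIV-1 5' LTR, followed by the Ψ packaging signal with a gag fragment, the RRE and cPPT/CTS, and the unit ends in a WPRE and a ΔU3 3' LTR. Between these lies a bidirectional promoter. A minimal CMV promoter points in the antisense direction and drives EGFP, which is terminated by an SV40 poly(A) signal. The adjoining human PGK promoter points in the sense direction toward the attR1–CmR–ccdB–attR2 cassette.

An LR reaction with an entry clone replaces this cassette with the chosen open reading frame, and loss of ccdB provides counter-selection. The inserted gene and EGFP are then expressed as separate transcripts from one provirus, so transduced cells can be identified by fluorescence. Two loxP sites in the same orientation flank the Gateway cassette, which would allow Cre-mediated excision of the inserted transgene. The associated publication concerns human hematopoietic stem cells.
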