Features (pLannotate 1.2.2; 41 found; start..end, strand, type, name):
    112..247     +  rep_origin     SV40 ori: SV40 origin of replication
    268..286     -  promoter       T7 promoter: promoter for bacteriophage T7 RNA polymerase
    294..449     +  CDS            lacZα (fragment): LacZα fragment of β-galactosidase; lacZ fragment
    454..882     +  rep_origin     f1 ori (sequence partly withheld): f1 bacteriophage origin of replication; arrow indicates direction of (+) strand synthesis
    935..1039    +  promoter       AmpR promoter: bla
   1040..1900    +  CDS            AmpR: β-lactamase; bla; confers resistance to ampicillin, carbenicillin, and related antibiotics
   2071..2659    +  rep_origin     ori: high-copy-number ColE1/pMB1/pBR322/pUC origin of replication
   2842..2934    +  CDS            lacI (fragment): lac repressor; lacI; The lac repressor binds to the lac operator to inhibit transcription in E. coli. This inhibition can be relieved by adding lactose or isopropyl-β-D-thiogalactopyranoside (IPTG).
   2947..2968    +  protein_bind   CAP binding site: CAP binding activates transcription in the presence of cAMP. E. coli catabolite activator protein
   2983..3013    +  promoter       lac promoter: promoter for the E. coli lac operon
   3021..3037    +  protein_bind   lac operator: The lac repressor binds to the lac operator to inhibit transcription in E. coli. This inhibition can be relieved by adding lactose or isopropyl-β-D-thiogalactopyranoside (IPTG). lac repressor encoded by lacI
   3082..3100    +  promoter       T3 promoter: promoter for bacteriophage T3 RNA polymerase
   3201..3580    +  enhancer       CMV enhancer: human cytomegalovirus immediate early enhancer
   3581..3784    +  promoter       CMV promoter: human cytomegalovirus (CMV) immediate early promoter
   3799..3979    +  LTR            5' LTR (truncated): truncated 5' long terminal repeat (LTR) from HIV-1
   4026..4151    +  misc_feature   HIV-1 Ψ: packaging signal of human immunodeficiency virus type 1
   4135..4498    +  CDS            HIV-1 gag (fragment): gag protein from human immunodeficiency virus 1; gag
   4644..4877    +  misc_feature   RRE: The Rev response element (RRE) of HIV-1 allows for Rev-dependent mRNA export from the nucleus to the cytoplasm.
   5254..5354    +  CDS            Rev (fragment): human immunodeficiency virus 1 (HIV-1) Rev protein; rev; enhances nuclear export of unspliced and incompletely spliced viral mRNAs
   5373..5490    +  misc_feature   cPPT/CTS: central polypurine tract and central termination sequence of HIV-1
   5520..5604    +  CDS            large T antigen (fragment): large T antigen from SV40 (simian virus 40)
   5627..5761    +  polyA_signal   SV40 poly(A) signal: SV40 polyadenylation signal
   5789..5808    -  misc_feature   MCS (fragment): pBluescript multiple cloning site
   5861..6580    -  CDS            EGFP: the original enhanced GFP (Yang et al., 1996) mammalian codon-optimized
   6678..6716    -  promoter       minimal CMV promoter: human cytomegalovirus (CMV) immediate early promoter
   6718..6741    -  misc_feature   MCS (fragment): pBluescript multiple cloning site
   6744..7254    +  promoter       hPGK promoter: human phosphoglycerate kinase 1 promoter
   7262..7295    +  protein_bind   loxP: Cre-mediated recombination occurs in the 8-bp core sequence (GCATACAT). Cre recombinase
   7310..7434    +  protein_bind   attR1: mutant version of attR; recombination site for the Gateway® LR reaction LR Clonase™
   7459..7489    +  promoter       lac UV5 promoter: E. coli lac promoter with an "up" mutation
   7513..7542    +  promoter       cat promoter (fragment): promoter of the E. coli cat gene encoding chloramphenicol acetyltransferase
   7543..8202    +  CDS            CmR: chloramphenicol acetyltransferase; cat; confers resistance to chloramphenicol
   8381..8539    +  CDS            ccdA (fragment): CCDA_ECO57 - Also known as H, letA. Experimental evidence at protein level: Swiss-Prot protein existence level 1. Antitoxin component of a type II toxin-antitoxin (TA) system which inhibits the post-segregational killing (PSK) of plasmid-free cells, also referred to as a plasmid addiction system. Binds to and blocks the activity of CcdB; will also remove bound CcdB protein from the CcdB-GyrA complex by forming a CcdA-CcdB complex, a process termed rejuvenation. Functions as a transcriptional corepressor for the ccdAB operon, repression also requires CcdB (By similarity). From Escherichia coli
   8544..8846    +  CDS            ccdB: CCDB_ECOLI - Also known as G, letB, letD. Experimental evidence at protein level: Swiss-Prot protein existence level 1. Toxic component of a type II toxin-antitoxin (TA) system, functioning in plasmid maintainence. Responsible for the post- segregational killing (PSK) of plasmid-free cells, also referred to as a plasmid addiction system. Half-life of over 2 hours. Cell killing by CcdB is accompanied by filamentation, defects in chromosome and plasmid segregation, defects in cell division, formation of anucleate cells, decreased DNA synthesis and plasmid loss. Interferes with the activity of DN
   8890..9014    -  protein_bind   attR2: mutant version of attR; recombination site for the Gateway® LR reaction LR Clonase™
   9014..9056    -  misc_feature   MCS (fragment): pBluescript multiple cloning site
   9057..9090    +  protein_bind   loxP: Cre-mediated recombination occurs in the 8-bp core sequence (GCATACAT). Cre recombinase
   9096..9684    +  misc_feature   WPRE: woodchuck hepatitis virus posttranscriptional regulatory element
   9701..9769    +  CDS            nef (fragment): NEF_HV1Z2 - Experimental evidence at protein level: Swiss-Prot protein existence level 1. Extracellular Nef protein targets CD4(+) T-lymphocytes for apoptosis by interacting with CXCR4 surface receptors. From Human immunodeficiency virus type 1 group M subtype D (isolate Z2/CDC-Z34) (HIV-1).
   9771..10004   +  LTR            3' LTR (ΔU3): self-inactivating 3' long terminal repeat (LTR) from HIV-1
  10076..72      +  polyA_signal   SV40 poly(A) signal (across the origin): SV40 polyadenylation signal
>Addgene plasmid #161783 | pMAL | addgene full sequence | sequence record 318898 | Addgene NGS Result
AAATTTCACAAATAAAGCATTTTTTTCACTGCATTCTAGTTGTGGTTTGTCCAAACTCATCAATGTATCT
TATCATGTCTGGCTCTAGCTATCCCGCCCCTAACTCCGCCCATCCCGCCCCTAACTCCGCCCAGTTCCGC
CCATTCTCCGCCCCATGGCTGACTAATTTTTTTTATTTATGCAGAGGCCGAGGCCGCCTCGGCCTCTGAG
CTATTCCAGAAGTAGTGAGGAGGCTTTTTTGGAGGCCTAGGGACGTACCCAATTCGCCCTATAGTGAGTC
GTATTACGCGCGCTCACTGGCCGTCGTTTTACAACGTCGTGACTGGGAAAACCCTGGCGTTACCCAACTT
AATCGCCTTGCAGCACATCCCCCTTTCGCCAGCTGGCGTAATAGCGAAGAGGCCCGCACCGATCGCCCTT
CCCAACAGTTGCGCAGCCTGAATGGCGAATGGG
[124 nt withheld, positions 454-577]
C
[91 nt withheld, positions 579-669]
A
[49 nt withheld, positions 671-719]
CCTTTGACGTTGGAGTCCACGTTCTTT
[37 nt withheld, positions 747-783]
ACCCTATCTCGGTCTATTCTTTTGATTTATAAGGGATTTTGCCGATTTCGGCCTATTGGTTAAAAAATGA
GCTGATTTAACAAAAATTTAACGCGAATTTTAACAAAATATTAACGCTTACAATTTAGGTGGCACTTTTC
GGGGAAATGTGCGCGGAACCCCTATTTGTTTATTTTTCTAAATACATTCAAATATGTATCCGCTCATGAG
ACAATAACCCTGATAAATGCTTCAATAATATTGAAAAAGGAAGAGTATGAGTATTCAACATTTCCGTGTC
GCCCTTATTCCCTTTTTTGCGGCATTTTGCCTTCCTGTTTTTGCTCACCCAGAAACGCTGGTGAAAGTAA
AAGATGCTGAAGATCAGTTGGGTGCACGAGTGGGTTACATCGAACTGGATCTCAACAGCGGTAAGATCCT
TGAGAGTTTTCGCCCCGAAGAACGTTTTCCAATGATGAGCACTTTTAAAGTTCTGCTATGTGGCGCGGTA
TTATCCCGTATTGACGCCGGGCAAGAGCAACTCGGTCGCCGCATACACTATTCTCAGAATGACTTGGTTG
AGTACTCACCAGTCACAGAAAAGCATCTTACGGATGGCATGACAGTAAGAGAATTATGCAGTGCTGCCAT
AACCATGAGTGATAACACTGCGGCCAACTTACTTCTGACAACGATCGGAGGACCGAAGGAGCTAACCGCT
TTTTTGCACAACATGGGGGATCATGTAACTCGCCTTGATCGTTGGGAACCGGAGCTGAATGAAGCCATAC
CAAACGACGAGCGTGACACCACGATGCCTGTAGCAATGGCAACAACGTTGCGCAAACTATTAACTGGCGA
ACTACTTACTCTAGCTTCCCGGCAACAATTAATAGACTGGATGGAGGCGGATAAAGTTGCAGGACCACTT
CTGCGCTCGGCCCTTCCGGCTGGCTGGTTTATTGCTGATAAATCTGGAGCCGGTGAGCGTGGGTCTCGCG
GTATCATTGCAGCACTGGGGCCAGATGGTAAGCCCTCCCGTATCGTAGTTATCTACACGACGGGGAGTCA
GGCAACTATGGATGAACGAAATAGACAGATCGCTGAGATAGGTGCCTCACTGATTAAGCATTGGTAACTG
TCAGACCAAGTTTACTCATATATACTTTAGATTGATTTAAAACTTCATTTTTAATTTAAAAGGATCTAGG
TGAAGATCCTTTTTGATAATCTCATGACCAAAATCCCTTAACGTGAGTTTTCGTTCCACTGAGCGTCAGA
CCCCGTAGAAAAGATCAAAGGATCTTCTTGAGATCCTTTTTTTCTGCGCGTAATCTGCTGCTTGCAAACA
AAAAAACCACCGCTACCAGCGGTGGTTTGTTTGCCGGATCAAGAGCTACCAACTCTTTTTCCGAAGGTAA
CTGGCTTCAGCAGAGCGCAGATACCAAATACTGTTCTTCTAGTGTAGCCGTAGTTAGGCCACCACTTCAA
GAACTCTGTAGCACCGCCTACATACCTCGCTCTGCTAATCCTGTTACCAGTGGCTGCTGCCAGTGGCGAT
AAGTCGTGTCTTACCGGGTTGGACTCAAGACGATAGTTACCGGATAAGGCGCAGCGGTCGGGCTGAACGG
GGGGTTCGTGCACACAGCCCAGCTTGGAGCGAACGACCTACACCGAACTGAGATACCTACAGCGTGAGCT
ATGAGAAAGCGCCACGCTTCCCGAAGGGAGAAAGGCGGACAGGTATCCGGTAAGCGGCAGGGTCGGAACA
GGAGAGCGCACGAGGGAGCTTCCAGGGGGAAACGCCTGGTATCTTTATAGTCCTGTCGGGTTTCGCCACC
TCTGACTTGAGCGTCGATTTTTGTGATGCTCGTCAGGGGGGCGGAGCCTATGGAAAAACGCCAGCAACGC
GGCCTTTTTACGGTTCCTGGCCTTTTGCTGGCCTTTTGCTCACATGTTCTTTCCTGCGTTATCCCCTGAT
TCTGTGGATAACCGTATTACCGCCTTTGAGTGAGCTGATACCGCTCGCCGCAGCCGAACGACCGAGCGCA
GCGAGTCAGTGAGCGAGGAAGCGGAAGAGCGCCCAATACGCAAACCGCCTCTCCCCGCGCGTTGGCCGAT
TCATTAATGCAGCTGGCACGACAGGTTTCCCGACTGGAAAGCGGGCAGTGAGCGCAACGCAATTAATGTG
AGTTAGCTCACTCATTAGGCACCCCAGGCTTTACACTTTATGCTTCCGGCTCGTATGTTGTGTGGAATTG
TGAGCGGATAACAATTTCACACAGGAAACAGCTATGACCATGATTACGCCAAGCGCGCAATTAACCCTCA
CTAAAGGGAACAAAAGCTGGAGCTGCAAGCTTGGCCATTGCATACGTTGTATCCATATCATAATATGTAC
ATTTATATTGGCTCATGTCCAACATTACCGCCATGTTGACATTGATTATTGACTAGTTATTAATAGTAAT
CAATTACGGGGTCATTAGTTCATAGCCCATATATGGAGTTCCGCGTTACATAACTTACGGTAAATGGCCC
GCCTGGCTGACCGCCCAACGACCCCCGCCCATTGACGTCAATAATGACGTATGTTCCCATAGTAACGCCA
ATAGGGACTTTCCATTGACGTCAATGGGTGGAGTATTTACGGTAAACTGCCCACTTGGCAGTACATCAAG
TGTATCATATGCCAAGTACGCCCCCTATTGACGTCAATGACGGTAAATGGCCCGCCTGGCATTATGCCCA
GTACATGACCTTATGGGACTTTCCTACTTGGCAGTACATCTACGTATTAGTCATCGCTATTACCATGGTG
ATGCGGTTTTGGCAGTACATCAATGGGCGTGGATAGCGGTTTGACTCACGGGGATTTCCAAGTCTCCACC
CCATTGACGTCAATGGGAGTTTGTTTTGGCACCAAAATCAACGGGACTTTCCAAAATGTCGTAACAACTC
CGCCCCATTGACGCAAATGGGCGGTAGGCGTGTACGGTGGGAGGTCTATATAAGCAGAGCTCGTTTAGTG
AACCGGGGTCTCTCTGGTTAGACCAGATCTGAGCCTGGGAGCTCTCTGGCTAACTAGGGAACCCACTGCT
TAAGCCTCAATAAAGCTTGCCTTGAGTGCTTCAAGTAGTGTGTGCCCGTCTGTTGTGTGACTCTGGTAAC
TAGAGATCCCTCAGACCCTTTTAGTCAGTGTGGAAAATCTCTAGCAGTGGCGCCCGAACAGGGACTTGAA
AGCGAAAGGGAAACCAGAGGAGCTCTCTCGACGCAGGACTCGGCTTGCTGAAGCGCGCACGGCAAGAGGC
GAGGGGCGGCGACTGGTGAGTACGCCAAAAATTTTGACTAGCGGAGGCTAGAAGGAGAGAGATGGGTGCG
AGAGCGTCAGTATTAAGCGGGGGAGAATTAGATCGCGATGGGAAAAAATTCGGTTAAGGCCAGGGGGAAA
GAAAAAATATAAATTAAAACATATAGTATGGGCAAGCAGGGAGCTAGAACGATTCGCAGTTAATCCTGGC
CTGTTAGAAACATCAGAAGGCTGTAGACAAATACTGGGACAGCTACAACCATCCCTTCAGACAGGATCAG
AAGAACTTAGATCATTATATAATACAGTAGCAACCCTCTATTGTGTGCATCAAAGGATAGAGATAAAAGA
CACCAAGGAAGCTTTAGACAAGATAGAGGAAGAGCAAAACAAAAGTAAGACCACCGCACAGCAAGCGGCC
GCTGATCTTCAGACCTGGAGGAGGAGATATGAGGGACAATTGGAGAAGTGAATTATATAAATATAAAGTA
GTAAAAATTGAACCATTAGGAGTAGCACCCACCAAGGCAAAGAGAAGAGTGGTGCAGAGAGAAAAAAGAG
CAGTGGGAATAGGAGCTTTGTTCCTTGGGTTCTTGGGAGCAGCAGGAAGCACTATGGGCGCAGCGTCAAT
GACGCTGACGGTACAGGCCAGACAATTATTGTCTGGTATAGTGCAGCAGCAGAACAATTTGCTGAGGGCT
ATTGAGGCGCAACAGCATCTGTTGCAACTCACAGTCTGGGGCATCAAGCAGCTCCAGGCAAGAATCCTGG
CTGTGGAAAGATACCTAAAGGATCAACAGCTCCTGGGGATTTGGGGTTGCTCTGGAAAACTCATTTGCAC
CACTGCTGTGCCTTGGAATGCTAGTTGGAGTAATAAATCTCTGGAACAGATTTGGAATCACACGACCTGG
ATGGAGTGGGACAGAGAAATTAACAATTACACAAGCTTAATACACTCCTTAATTGAAGAATCGCAAAACC
AGCAAGAAAAGAATGAACAAGAATTATTGGAATTAGATAAATGGGCAAGTTTGTGGAATTGGTTTAACAT
AACAAATTGGCTGTGGTATATAAAATTATTCATAATGATAGTAGGAGGCTTGGTAGGTTTAAGAATAGTT
TTTGCTGTACTTTCTATAGTGAATAGAGTTAGGCAGGGATATTCACCATTATCGTTTCAGACCCACCTCC
CAACCCCGAGGGGACCCGACAGGCCCGAAGGAATAGAAGAAGAAGGTGGAGAGAGAGACAGAGACAGATC
CATTCGATTAGTGAACGGATCTCGACGGTATCGGTTAACTTTTAAAAGAAAAGGGGGGATTGGGGGGTAC
AGTGCAGGGGAAAGAATAGTAGACATAATAGCAACAGACATACAAACTAAAGAATTACAAAAACAAATTA
CAAAAATTCAAAATTTTATCGATCACGAGACTAGCCTCGAGAGATCTGATCATAATCAGCCATACCACAT
TTGTAGAGGTTTTACTTGCTTTAAAAAACCTCCCACACCTCCCCCTGAACCTGAAACATAAAATGAATGC
AATTGTTGTTGTTAACTTGTTTATTGCAGCTTATAATGGTTACAAATAAGGCAATAGCATCACAAATTTC
ACAAATAAGGCATTTTTTTCACTGCATTCTAGTTTTGGTTTGTCCAAACTCATCAATGTATCTTATCATG
TCTGGATCTCAAATCCCTCGGAAGCTGCGCCTGTCATCGAATTCCTGCAGCCCGGTGCATGACTAAGCTA
GCTCAGTTAGCCTCCCCCATCTCTCGACGCGGCCGCTTTACTTGTACAGCTCGTCCATGCCGAGAGTGAT
CCCGGCGGCGGTCACGAACTCCAGCAGGACCATGTGATCGCGCTTCTCGTTGGGGTCTTTGCTCAGGGCG
GACTGGGTGCTCAGGTAGTGGTTGTCGGGCAGCAGCACGGGGCCGTCGCCGATGGGGGTGTTCTGCTGGT
AGTGGTCGGCGAGCTGCACGCTGCCGTCCTCGATGTTGTGGCGGATCTTGAAGTTCACCTTGATGCCGTT
CTTCTGCTTGTCGGCCATGATATAGACGTTGTGGCTGTTGTAGTTGTACTCCAGCTTGTGCCCCAGGATG
TTGCCGTCCTCCTTGAAGTCGATGCCCTTCAGCTCGATGCGGTTCACCAGGGTGTCGCCCTCGAACTTCA
CCTCGGCGCGGGTCTTGTAGTTGCCGTCGTCCTTGAAGAAGATGGTGCGCTCCTGGACGTAGCCTTCGGG
CATGGCGGACTTGAAGAAGTCGTGCTGCTTCATGTGGTCGGGGTAGCGGCTGAAGCACTGCACGCCGTAG
GTCAGGGTGGTCACGAGGGTGGGCCAGGGCACGGGCAGCTTGCCGGTGGTGCAGATGAACTTCAGGGTCA
GCTTGCCGTAGGTGGCATCGCCCTCGCCCTCGCCGGACACGCTGAACTTGTGGCCGTTTACGTCGCCGTC
CAGCTCGACCAGGATGGGCACCACCCCGGTGAACAGCTCCTCGCCCTTGCTCACCATGGTGAATTCCGCG
GAGGCTGGATCGGTCCCGGTGTCTTCTATGGAGGTCAAAACAGCGTGGATGGCGTCTCCAGGCGATCTGA
CGGTTCACTAAACGAGCTCTGCTTATATAGGCCTCCCACCGTACACGCCTACCCTCGAGAAGCTTGATAT
CGAATTCCACGGGGTTGGGGTTGCGCCTTTTCCAAGGCAGCCCTGGGTTTGCGCAGGGACGCGGCTGCTC
TGGGCGTGGTTCCGGGAAACGCAGCGGCGCCGACCCTGGGTCTCGCACATTCTTCACGTCCGTTCGCAGC
GTCACCCGGATCTTCGCCGCTACCCTTGTGGGCCCCCCGGCGACGCTTCCTGCTCCGCCCCTAAGTCGGG
AAGGTTCCTTGCGGTTCGCGGCGTGCCGGACGTGACAAACGGAAGCCGCACGTCTCACTAGTACCCTCGC
AGACGGACAGCGCCAGGGAGCAATGGCAGCGCGCCGACCGCGATGGGCTGTGGCCAATAGCGGCTGCTCA
GCAGGGCGCGCCGAGAGCAGCGGCCGGGAAGGGGCGGTGCGGGAGGCGGGGTGTGGGGCGGTAGTGTGGG
CCCTGTTCCTGCCCGCGCGGTGTTCCGCATTCTGCAAGCCTCCGGAGCGCACGTCGGCAGTCGGCTCCCT
CGTTGACCGAATCACCGACCTCTCTCCCCAGGGGGATCATAACTTCGTATAGCATACATTATACGAAGTT
ATCCCAGCTTGATATCACAAGTTTGTACAAAAAAGCTGAACGAGAAACGTAAAATGATATAAATATCAAT
ATATTAAATTAGATTTTGCATAAAAAACAGACTACATAATACTGTAAAACACAACATATCCAGTCACTAT
GGCGGCCGCATTAGGCACCCCAGGCTTTACACTTTATGCTTCCGGCTCGTATAATGTGTGGATTTTGAGT
TAGGATCCGTCGAGATTTTCAGGAGCTAAGGAAGCTAAAATGGAGAAAAAAATCACTGGATATACCACCG
TTGATATATCCCAATGGCATCGTAAAGAACATTTTGAGGCATTTCAGTCAGTTGCTCAATGTACCTATAA
CCAGACCGTTCAGCTGGATATTACGGCCTTTTTAAAGACCGTAAAGAAAAATAAGCACAAGTTTTATCCG
GCCTTTATTCACATTCTTGCCCGCCTGATGAATGCTCATCCGGAATTCCGTATGGCAATGAAAGACGGTG
AGCTGGTGATATGGGATAGTGTTCACCCTTGTTACACCGTTTTCCATGAGCAAACTGAAACGTTTTCATC
GCTCTGGAGTGAATACCACGACGATTTCCGGCAGTTTCTACACATATATTCGCAAGATGTGGCGTGTTAC
GGTGAAAACCTGGCCTATTTCCCTAAAGGGTTTATTGAGAATATGTTTTTCGTCTCAGCCAATCCCTGGG
TGAGTTTCACCAGTTTTGATTTAAACGTGGCCAATATGGACAACTTCTTCGCCCCCGTTTTCACCATGGG
CAAATATTATACGCAAGGCGACAAGGTGCTGATGCCGCTGGCGATTCAGGTTCATCATGCCGTTTGTGAT
GGCTTCCATGTCGGCAGAATGCTTAATGAATTACAACAGTACTGCGATGAGTGGCAGGGCGGGGCGTAAA
CGCGTGGATCCGGCTTACTAAAAGCCAGATAACAGTATGCGTATTTGCGCGCTGATTTTTGCGGTATAAG
AATATATACTGATATGTATACCCGAAGTATGTCAAAAAGAGGTATGCTATGAAGCAGCGTATTACAGTGA
CAGTTGACAGCGACAGCTATCAGTTGCTCAAGGCATATATGATGTCAATATCTCCGGTCTGGTAAGCACA
ACCATGCAGAATGAAGCCCGTCGTCTGCGTGCCGAACGCTGGAAAGCGGAAAATCAGGAAGGGATGGCTG
AGGTCGCCCGGTTTATTGAAATGAACGGCTCTTTTGCTGACGAGAACAGGGGCTGGTGAAATGCAGTTTA
AGGTTTACACCTATAAAAGAGAGAGCCGTTATCGTCTGTTTGTGGATGTACAGAGTGATATTATTGACAC
GCCCGGGCGACGGATGGTGATCCCCCTGGCCAGTGCACGTCTGCTGTCAGATAAAGTCTCCCGTGAACTT
TACCCGGTGGTGCATATCGGGGATGAAAGCTGGCGCATGATGACCACCGATATGGCCAGTGTGCCGGTCT
CCGTTATCGGGGAAGAAGTGGCTGATCTCAGCCACCGCGAAAATGACATCAAAAACGCCATTAACCTGAT
GTTCTGGGGAATATAAATGTCAGGCTCCCTTATACACAGCCAGTCTGCAGGTCGACCATAGTGACTGGAT
ATGTTGTGTTTTACAGTATTATGTAGTCTGTTTTTTATGCAAAATCTAATTTAATATATTGATATTTATA
TCATTTTACGTTTCTCGTTCAGCTTTCTTGTACAAAGTGGTGATATCGAATTCCTGCAGCCCGGGGGATC
CACTAGTTCTAGAATAACTTCGTATAGCATACATTATACGAAGTTATTCGACAATCAACCTCTGGATTAC
AAAATTTGTGAAAGATTGACTGGTATTCTTAACTATGTTGCTCCTTTTACGCTATGTGGATACGCTGCTT
TAATGCCTTTGTATCATGCTATTGCTTCCCGTATGGCTTTCATTTTCTCCTCCTTGTATAAATCCTGGTT
GCTGTCTCTTTATGAGGAGTTGTGGCCCGTTGTCAGGCAACGTGGCGTGGTGTGCACTGTGTTTGCTGAC
GCAACCCCCACTGGTTGGGGCATTGCCACCACCTGTCAGCTCCTTTCCGGGACTTTCGCTTTCCCCCTCC
CTATTGCCACGGCGGAACTCATCGCCGCCTGCCTTGCCCGCTGCTGGACAGGGGCTCGGCTGTTGGGCAC
TGACAATTCCGTGGTGTTGTCGGGGAAGCTGACGTCCTTTCCATGGCTGCTCGCCTGTGTTGCCACCTGG
ATTCTGCGCGGGACGTCCTTCTGCTACGTCCCTTCGGCCCTCAATCCAGCGGACCTTCCTTCCCGCGGCC
TGCTGCCGGCTCTGCGGCCTCTTCCGCGTCTTCGCCTTCGCCCTCAGACGAGTCGGATCTCCCTTTGGGC
CGCCTCCCCGCCTGGAATTCGAGCTCGGTACCTTTAAGACCAATGACTTACAAGGCAGCTGTAGATCTTA
GCCACTTTTTAAAAGAAAAGGGGGGACTGGAAGGGCTAATTCACTCCCAACGAAGACAAGATCTGCTTTT
TGCTTGTACTGGGTCTCTCTGGTTAGACCAGATCTGAGCCTGGGAGCTCTCTGGCTAACTAGGGAACCCA
CTGCTTAAGCCTCAATAAAGCTTGCCTTGAGTGCTTCAAGTAGTGTGTGCCCGTCTGTTGTGTGACTCTG
GTAACTAGAGATCCCTCAGACCCTTTTAGTCAGTGTGGAAAATCTCTAGCAGTAGTAGTTCATGTCATCT
TATTATTCAGTATTTATAACTTGCAAAGAAATGAATATCAGAGAGTGAGAGGAACTTGTTTATTGCAGCT
TATAATGGTTACAAATAAAGCAATAGCATCAC
